Addgene plasmid #213819: LV-AR
Purpose: Lenti-viral expression of human androgen receptor wild-type (WT).
Depositing lab: Steven Balk. Depositing organization: Beth Israel Deaconess Medical Center. Publication: Androgen receptor and MYC equilibration centralizes on developmental super-enhancer. Guo H, Wu Y, Nouri M, Spisak S, Russo JW, Sowalsky AG, Pomerantz MM, Wei Z, Korthauer K, Seo JH, Wang L, Arai S, Freedman ML, He HH, Chen S, Balk SP. Nat Commun. 2021 Dec 15;12(1):7308. doi: 10.1038/s41467-021-27077-y. PubMed 34911936.
Backbone
  Vector backbone: Lenti-viral-Hygro
  Backbone size w/o insert (bp): 10000
  Total vector size (bp): 13110
  Vector type: Mammalian Expression, Lentiviral
  Selectable markers: Hygromycin
Growth in bacteria
  Bacterial resistance: Ampicillin, 100 μg/mL
  Growth temperature: 30°C
  Growth strain: NEB Stable
  Copy number: Unknown
Gene/Insert
  Gene/Insert name: AR (human androgen receptor) (alt name: NR3C4)
  Species: H. sapiens (human)
  Insert size (bp): 3000
  Mutation: No, it is AR wild-type.
  Entrez Gene: AR (a.k.a. AIS, AR8, DHTR, HUMARA, HYSP1, KD, NR3C4, SBMA, SMAX1, TFM)
  Promoter: EF-1a
  Tag / fusion protein: Flag (N terminal on backbone) (N terminal on backbone)
  Cloning method: Unknown
  Sequencing primers: 5′ EF1a-F
Terms and licenses: Academic/Nonprofit Terms; Industry Terms: Not Available to Industry
Depositor comments: The current LV-AR vector expresses a wild-type (WT) AR minigene. It shares the same backbone and plasmid map as the following Addgene deposits that express different AR mutants ( LV-AR-R599A-N600A, Plasmid#171221; LV-AR-C619Y, Plasmid#171222; LV-AR-C563A-C596A, Plasmid#171220; LV-AR-KKKAAA, Plasmid#171219; LV-AR-AAFF, Plasmid#171218). https://www.addgene.org/search/catalog/plasmids/?q=LV-AR Notes: 1, human AR has different versions that are based on different races. 2, the organization of the AR expression cassette is as below: N-terminal of the AR gene is 3x-Flag tag and its C-terminal is in fusion with T2A-Hygromycin B.
How to cite: LV-AR was a gift from Steven Balk (Addgene plasmid # 213819 ; http://n2t.net/addgene:213819 ; RRID:Addgene_213819)
