[The description below was written by a language model from this plasmid's Addgene catalogue record and pLannotate feature annotations shown in this document.]
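Description:
LV-AR is a 13.1 kb HIV-1-based lentiviral transfer plasmid for stable expression of wild-type human androgen receptor (AR, also called NR3C4) in mammalian cells. It is propagated in E. coli through a high-copy ColE1/pUC-type origin with ampicillin selection (AmpR), and it also carries an f1 origin. Outside the viral region, the backbone contains an SV40/EM7-driven BleoR cassette with an SV40 polyadenylation signal.

The viral genome is transcribed from a CMV enhancer/promoter fused to a truncated 5' LTR, an arrangement typical of Tat-independent, later-generation lentiviral vectors. This is followed by the Ψ packaging signal with a partial gag sequence, the RRE for Rev-dependent nuclear export, and the cPPT/CTS. The internal EF-1α promoter drives the payload. According to the depositor, this is an AR minigene carrying an N-terminal 3xFlag tag and fused at its C-terminus to T2A-hygromycin B resistance. AR and the selection marker are therefore translated from a single transcript and separated at the 2A peptide, which couples hygromycin resistance to AR expression. The feature table annotates the AR coding sequence (matched to a primate AR reference entry) and HygR, but it does not separately call the Flag tag or the T2A. A WPRE downstream of the cassette enhances transcript expression. It is followed by a second truncated LTR and a bGH polyadenylation signal.

The plasmid shares its backbone and map with a series of AR mutant constructs from the same depositor and provides the wild-type version of that set. It is used to produce lentivirus for generating hygromycin-selected cells expressing Flag-tagged AR, in the context of studies of androgen receptor function.
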