Features (pLannotate 1.2.2; 32 found; start..end, strand, type, name):
     95..2812    +  CDS            AR: ANDR_PANTR - Also known as NR3C4. Experimental evidence at protein level: Swiss-Prot protein existence level 1. Steroid hormone receptors are ligand-activated transcription factors that regulate eukaryotic gene expression and affect cellular proliferation and differentiation in target tissues. Transcription factor activity is modulated by bound coactivator and corepressor proteins like ZBTB7A that recruits NCOR1 and NCOR2 to the androgen response elements/ARE on target genes, negatively regulating androgen receptor signaling and androgen-induced cell proliferation. Transcription activation is
   2882..3906    +  CDS            HygR (fragment): aminoglycoside phosphotransferase from E. coli; aph(4)-Ia; confers resistance to hygromycin
   3908..3929    +  misc_feature   MCS (fragment): pBluescript multiple cloning site
   3932..4520    +  misc_feature   WPRE: woodchuck hepatitis virus posttranscriptional regulatory element
   4457..5038    +  CDS            nef (fragment): NEF_HV1H2 - Experimental evidence at protein level: Swiss-Prot protein existence level 1. Extracellular Nef protein targets CD4(+) T-lymphocytes for apoptosis by interacting with CXCR4 surface receptors. From Human immunodeficiency virus type 1 group M subtype B (isolate HXB2) (HIV-1).
   5045..5225    +  LTR            5' LTR (truncated): truncated 5' long terminal repeat (LTR) from HIV-1
   5257..5481    +  polyA_signal   bGH poly(A) signal: bovine growth hormone polyadenylation signal
   5485..5506    +  promoter       SV40 promoter (fragment): SV40 enhancer and early promoter
   5527..5955    +  rep_origin     f1 ori (sequence partly withheld): f1 bacteriophage origin of replication; arrow indicates direction of (+) strand synthesis
   5969..6298    +  promoter       SV40 promoter: SV40 enhancer and early promoter
   6346..6393    +  promoter       EM7 promoter: synthetic bacterial promoter&nbsp
   6412..6786    +  CDS            BleoR: antibiotic-binding protein; Sh ble from Streptoalloteichus hindustanus; confers resistance to bleomycin, phleomycin, and Zeocin™
   6796..6921    +  CDS            ble (fragment): BLE_KLEPN - Experimental evidence at protein level: Swiss-Prot protein existence level 1. Binding protein with a strong affinity to the bleomycin family of antibiotics. Binds to CL990; an antimitotic-antibiotic compound. From Klebsiella pneumoniae.
   6916..7037    +  polyA_signal   SV40 poly(A) signal: SV40 polyadenylation signal
   7108..7130    -  protein_bind   lac operator (fragment): The lac repressor binds to the lac operator to inhibit transcription in E. coli. This inhibition can be relieved by adding lactose or isopropyl-β-D-thiogalactopyranoside (IPTG). lac repressor encoded by lacI
   7134..7164    -  promoter       lac promoter: promoter for the E. coli lac operon
   7179..7200    -  protein_bind   CAP binding site: CAP binding activates transcription in the presence of cAMP. E. coli catabolite activator protein
   7213..7305    -  CDS            lacI (fragment): lac repressor; lacI; The lac repressor binds to the lac operator to inhibit transcription in E. coli. This inhibition can be relieved by adding lactose or isopropyl-β-D-thiogalactopyranoside (IPTG).
   7488..8076    -  rep_origin     ori: high-copy-number ColE1/pMB1/pBR322/pUC origin of replication
   8247..9107    -  CDS            AmpR: β-lactamase; bla; confers resistance to ampicillin, carbenicillin, and related antibiotics
   9108..9212    -  promoter       AmpR promoter: bla
   9271..9323    -  misc_feature   bom (fragment): basis of mobility region from pBR322
   9478..9857    +  enhancer       CMV enhancer: human cytomegalovirus immediate early enhancer
   9858..10057   +  promoter       CMV promoter: human cytomegalovirus (CMV) immediate early promoter
  10075..10255   +  LTR            5' LTR (truncated): truncated 5' long terminal repeat (LTR) from HIV-1
  10302..10427   +  misc_feature   HIV-1 Ψ: packaging signal of human immunodeficiency virus type 1
  10411..10774   +  CDS            HIV-1 gag (fragment): gag protein from human immunodeficiency virus 1; gag
  10920..11153   +  misc_feature   RRE: The Rev response element (RRE) of HIV-1 allows for Rev-dependent mRNA export from the nucleus to the cytoplasm.
  11530..11630   +  CDS            Rev (fragment): human immunodeficiency virus 1 (HIV-1) Rev protein; rev; enhances nuclear export of unspliced and incompletely spliced viral mRNAs
  11680..11797   +  misc_feature   cPPT/CTS: central polypurine tract and central termination sequence of HIV-1
  11854..11920   +  CDS            small t antigen (fragment): SV40 (simian virus 40) small t antigen
  11927..13105   +  promoter       EF-1α promoter: strong constitutive promoter for human elongation factor EF-1α
>Addgene plasmid #213819 | LV-AR | addgene full sequence | sequence record 422263 | Addgene NGS Result
GGCCACCATGGACTATAAGGACCACGACGGAGACTACAAGGATCATGATATTGATTACAAAGACGATGAC
GATAAGATGGCCCGTACGGCCACCATGGAAGTGCAGTTAGGGCTGGGAAGGGTCTACCCTCGGCCGCCGT
CCAAGACCTACCGAGGAGCTTTCCAGAATCTGTTCCAGAGCGTGCGCGAAGTGATCCAGAACCCGGGCCC
CAGGCACCCAGAGGCCGCGAGCGCAGCACCTCCCGGCGCCAGTTTGCTGCTGCTGCAGCAGCAGCAGCAG
CAGCAGCAGCAGCAGCAGCAGCAGCAGCAGCAGCAAGAGACTAGCCCCAGGCAGCAGCAGCAGCAGCAGG
GTGAGGATGGTTCTCCCCAAGCCCATCGTAGAGGCCCCACAGGCTACCTGGTCCTGGATGAGGAACAGCA
ACCTTCACAGCCGCAGTCGGCCCTGGAGTGCCACCCCGAGAGAGGTTGCGTCCCAGAGCCTGGAGCCGCC
GTGGCCGCCAGCAAGGGGCTGCCGCAGCAGCTGCCAGCACCTCCGGACGAGGATGACTCAGCTGCCCCAT
CCACGTTGTCCCTGCTGGGCCCCACTTTCCCCGGCTTAAGCAGCTGCTCCGCTGACCTTAAAGACATCCT
GAGCGAGGCCAGCACCATGCAACTCCTTCAGCAACAGCAGCAGGAAGCAGTATCCGAAGGCAGCAGCAGC
GGGAGAGCGAGGGAGGCCTCGGGGGCTCCCACTTCCTCCAAGGACAATTACTTAGGGGGCACTTCGACCA
TTTCTGACAACGCCAAGGAGTTGTGTAAGGCAGTGTCGGTGTCCATGGGCCTGGGTGTGGAGGCGTTGGA
GCATCTGAGTCCAGGGGAACAGCTTCGGGGGGATTGCATGTACGCCCCACTTTTGGGAGTTCCACCCGCT
GTGCGTCCCACTCCTTGTGCCCCATTGGCCGAATGCAAAGGTTCTCTGCTAGACGACAGCGCAGGCAAGA
GCACTGAAGATACTGCTGAGTATTCCCCTTTCAAGGGAGGTTACACCAAAGGGCTAGAAGGCGAGAGCCT
AGGCTGCTCTGGCAGCGCTGCAGCAGGGAGCTCCGGGACACTTGAACTGCCGTCTACCCTGTCTCTCTAC
AAGTCCGGAGCACTGGACGAGGCAGCTGCGTACCAGAGTCGCGACTACTACAACTTTCCACTGGCTCTGG
CCGGACCGCCGCCCCCTCCGCCGCCTCCCCATCCCCACGCTCGCATCAAGCTGGAGAACCCGCTGGACTA
CGGCAGCGCCTGGGCGGCTGCGGCGGCGCAGTGCCGCTATGGGGACCTGGCGAGCCTGCATGGCGCGGGT
GCAGCGGGACCCGGTTCTGGGTCACCCTCAGCCGCCGCTTCCTCATCCTGGCACACTCTCTTCACAGCCG
AAGAAGGCCAGTTGTATGGACCGTGTGGTGGTGGTGGGGGTGGTGGTGGCGGCGGCGGCGGCGGCGGCGG
CGAGGCGGGAGCTGTAGCCCCCTACGGCTACACTCGGCCCCCTCAGGGGCTGGCGGGCCAGGAAAGCGAC
TTCACCGCACCTGATGTGTGGTACCCTGGCGGCATGGTGAGCAGAGTGCCCTATCCCAGTCCCACTTGTG
TCAAAAGCGAAATGGGCCCCTGGATGGATAGCTACTCCGGACCTTACGGGGACATGCGTTTGGAGACTGC
CAGGGACCATGTTTTGCCCATTGACTATTACTTTCCACCCCAGAAGACCTGCCTGATCTGTGGAGATGAA
GCTTCTGGGTGTCACTATGGAGCTCTCACATGTGGAAGCTGCAAGGTCTTCTTCAAAAGAGCCGCTGAAG
GGAAACAGAAGTACCTGTGCGCCAGCAGAAATGATTGCACTATTGATAAATTCCGAAGGAAAAATTGTCC
ATCTTGTCGTCTTCGGAAATGTTATGAAGCAGGGATGACTCTGGGAGCCCGGAAGCTGAAGAAACTTGGT
AATCTGAAACTACAGGAGGAAGGAGAGGCTTCCAGCACCACCAGCCCCACTGAGGAGACAACCCAGAAGC
TGACAGTGTCACACATTGAAGGCTATGAATGTCAGCCCATCTTTCTGAATGTCCTGGAAGCCATTGAGCC
AGGTGTAGTGTGTGCTGGACACGACAACAACCAGCCCGACTCCTTTGCAGCCTTGCTCTCTAGCCTCAAT
GAACTGGGAGAGAGACAGCTTGTACACGTGGTCAAGTGGGCCAAGGCCTTGCCTGGCTTCCGCAACTTAC
ACGTGGACGACCAGATGGCTGTCATTCAGTACTCCTGGATGGGGCTCATGGTGTTTGCCATGGGCTGGCG
ATCCTTCACCAATGTCAACTCCAGGATGCTCTACTTCGCCCCTGATCTGGTTTTCAATGAGTACCGCATG
CACAAGTCCCGGATGTACAGCCAGTGTGTCCGAATGAGGCACCTCTCTCAAGAGTTTGGATGGCTCCAAA
TCACCCCCCAGGAATTCCTGTGCATGAAAGCACTGCTACTCTTCAGCATTATTCCAGTGGATGGGCTGAA
AAATCAAAAATTCTTTGATGAACTTCGAATGAACTACATCAAGGAACTCGATCGTATCATTGCATGCAAA
AGAAAAAATCCCACATCCTGCTCAAGACGCTTCTACCAGCTCACCAAGCTCCTGGACTCCGTGCAGCCTA
TTGCGAGAGAGCTGCATCAGTTCACTTTTGACCTGCTAATCAAGTCACACATGGTGAGCGTGGACTTTCC
GGAAATGATGGCAGAGATCATCTCTGTGCAAGTGCCCAAGATCCTTTCTGGGAAAGTCAAGCCCATCTAT
TTCCACACCCAGGGATCCGGCAGTGGAGAGGGCAGAGGAAGTCTGCTAACATGCGGTGACGTCGAGGAGA
ATCCTGGCCCAATGAAAAAGCCTGAACTCACCGCGACGTCTGTCGAGAAGTTTCTGATCGAAAAGTTCGA
CAGCGTGTCCGACCTGATGCAGCTCTCGGAGGGCGAAGAATCTCGTGCTTTCAGCTTCGATGTAGGAGGG
CGTGGATATGTCCTGCGGGTAAATAGCTGCGCCGATGGTTTCTACAAAGATCGTTATGTTCATCGGCACT
TTGCATCGGCCGCGCTCCCGATTCCGGAAGTGCTTGACATTGGGGAATTTAGCGAGAGCCTGACCTATTG
CATCTCCCGCCGTGCACAGGGTGTCACGTTGCAAGACCTGCCTGAAACCGAACTGCCCGCTGTTCTGCAG
CCGGTCGCGGAGGCCATGGATGCGATCGCTGCGGCCGATCTTAGCCAGACGAGCGGGTTCGGCCCATTCG
GACCGCAAGGAATCGGTCAATACACTACGTGGCGTGATTTCATATGCGCGATTGCTGATCCCCATGTGTA
TCACTGGCAAACTGTGATGGACGACACCGTCAGTGCGTCCGTCGCGCAGGCTCTCGATGAGCTGATGCTT
TGGGCCGAGGACTGCCCCGAAGTCCGGCACCTCGTGCACGCGGATTTCGGCTCCAACAATGTCCTGACGG
ACAATGGCCGCATAACAGCGGTCATTGACTGGAGCGAGGCGATGTTCGGGGATTCCCAATACGAGGTCGC
CAACATCTTCTTCTGGAGGCCGTGGTTGGCTTGTATGGAGCAGCAGACGCGCTACTTCGAGCGGAGGCAT
CCGGAGCTTGCAGGATCGCCGCGGCTCCGGGCGTATATGCTCCGCATTGGTCTTGACCAACTCTATCAGA
GCTTGGTTGACGGCAATTTCGATGATGCAGCTTGGGCGCAGGGTCGATGCGACGCAATCGTCCGATCCGG
AGCCGGGACTGTCGGGCGTACACAAATCGCCCGCAGAAGCGCGGCCGTCTGGACCGATGGCTGTGTAGAA
GTACTCGCCGATAGTGGAAACCGACGCCCCAGCACTCGTCCGAGGGCAAAGGAATAAGAATTCGATATCA
AGCTTATCGGTAATCAACCTCTGGATTACAAAATTTGTGAAAGATTGACTGGTATTCTTAACTATGTTGC
TCCTTTTACGCTATGTGGATACGCTGCTTTAATGCCTTTGTATCATGCTATTGCTTCCCGTATGGCTTTC
ATTTTCTCCTCCTTGTATAAATCCTGGTTGCTGTCTCTTTATGAGGAGTTGTGGCCCGTTGTCAGGCAAC
GTGGCGTGGTGTGCACTGTGTTTGCTGACGCAACCCCCACTGGTTGGGGCATTGCCACCACCTGTCAGCT
CCTTTCCGGGACTTTCGCTTTCCCCCTCCCTATTGCCACGGCGGAACTCATCGCCGCCTGCCTTGCCCGC
TGCTGGACAGGGGCTCGGCTGTTGGGCACTGACAATTCCGTGGTGTTGTCGGGGAAATCATCGTCCTTTC
CTTGGCTGCTCGCCTGTGTTGCCACCTGGATTCTGCGCGGGACGTCCTTCTGCTACGTCCCTTCGGCCCT
CAATCCAGCGGACCTTCCTTCCCGCGGCCTGCTGCCGGCTCTGCGGCCTCTTCCGCGTCTTCGCCTTCGC
CCTCAGACGAGTCGGATCTCCCTTTGGGCCGCCTCCCCGCATCGATACCGTCGACCTCGAGACCTAGAAA
AACATGGAGCAATCACAAGTAGCAATACAGCAGCTACCAATGCTGATTGTGCCTGGCTAGAAGCACAAGA
GGAGGAGGAGGTGGGTTTTCCAGTCACACCTCAGGTACCTTTAAGACCAATGACTTACAAGGCAGCTGTA
GATCTTAGCCACTTTTTAAAAGAAAAGGGGGGACTGGAAGGGCTAATTCACTCCCAACGAAGACAAGATA
TCCTTGATCTGTGGATCTACCACACACAAGGCTACTTCCCTGATTGGCAGAACTACACACCAGGGCCAGG
GATCAGATATCCACTGACCTTTGGATGGTGCTACAAGCTAGTACCAGTTGAGCAAGAGAAGGTAGAAGAA
GCCAATGAAGGAGAGAACACCCGCTTGTTACACCCTGTGAGCCTGCATGGGATGGATGACCCGGAGAGAG
AAGTATTAGAGTGGAGGTTTGACAGCCGCCTAGCATTTCATCACATGGCCCGAGAGCTGCATCCGGACTG
TACTGGGTCTCTCTGGTTAGACCAGATCTGAGCCTGGGAGCTCTCTGGCTAACTAGGGAACCCACTGCTT
AAGCCTCAATAAAGCTTGCCTTGAGTGCTTCAAGTAGTGTGTGCCCGTCTGTTGTGTGACTCTGGTAACT
AGAGATCCCTCAGACCCTTTTAGTCAGTGTGGAAAATCTCTAGCAGGGCCCGTTTAAACCCGCTGATCAG
CCTCGACTGTGCCTTCTAGTTGCCAGCCATCTGTTGTTTGCCCCTCCCCCGTGCCTTCCTTGACCCTGGA
AGGTGCCACTCCCACTGTCCTTTCCTAATAAAATGAGGAAATTGCATCGCATTGTCTGAGTAGGTGTCAT
TCTATTCTGGGGGGTGGGGTGGGGCAGGACAGCAAGGGGGAGGATTGGGAAGACAATAGCAGGCATGCTG
GGGATGCGGTGGGCTCTATGGCTTCTGAGGCGGAAAGAACCAGCTGGGGCTCTAGGGGGTATCCCC
[124 nt withheld, positions 5527-5650]
C
[91 nt withheld, positions 5652-5742]
A
[49 nt withheld, positions 5744-5792]
CCTTTGACGTTGGAGTCCACGTTCTTT
[37 nt withheld, positions 5820-5856]
ACCCTATCTCGGTCTATTCTTTTGATTTATAAGGGATTTTGCCGATTTCGGCCTATTGGTTAAAAAATGA
GCTGATTTAACAAAAATTTAACGCGAATTAATTCTGTGGAATGTGTGTCAGTTAGGGTGTGGAAAGTCCC
CAGGCTCCCCAGCAGGCAGAAGTATGCAAAGCATGCATCTCAATTAGTCAGCAACCAGGTGTGGAAAGTC
CCCAGGCTCCCCAGCAGGCAGAAGTATGCAAAGCATGCATCTCAATTAGTCAGCAACCATAGTCCCGCCC
CTAACTCCGCCCATCCCGCCCCTAACTCCGCCCAGTTCCGCCCATTCTCCGCCCCATGGCTGACTAATTT
TTTTTATTTATGCAGAGGCCGAGGCCGCCTCTGCCTCTGAGCTATTCCAGAAGTAGTGAGGAGGCTTTTT
TGGAGGCCTAGGCTTTTGCAAAAAGCTCCCGGGAGCTTGTATATCCATTTTCGGATCTGATCAGCACGTG
TTGACAATTAATCATCGGCATAGTATATCGGCATAGTATAATACGACAAGGTGAGGAACTAAACCATGGC
CAAGTTGACCAGTGCCGTTCCGGTGCTCACCGCGCGCGACGTCGCCGGAGCGGTCGAGTTCTGGACCGAC
CGGCTCGGGTTCTCCCGGGACTTCGTGGAGGACGACTTCGCCGGTGTGGTCCGGGACGACGTGACCCTGT
TCATCAGCGCGGTCCAGGACCAGGTGGTGCCGGACAACACCCTGGCCTGGGTGTGGGTGCGCGGCCTGGA
CGAGCTGTACGCCGAGTGGTCGGAGGTCGTGTCCACGAACTTCCGGGACGCCTCCGGGCCGGCCATGACC
GAGATCGGCGAGCAGCCGTGGGGGCGGGAGTTCGCCCTGCGCGACCCGGCCGGCAACTGCGTGCACTTCG
TGGCCGAGGAGCAGGACTGACACGTGCTACGAGATTTCGATTCCACCGCCGCCTTCTATGAAAGGTTGGG
CTTCGGAATCGTTTTCCGGGACGCCGGCTGGATGATCCTCCAGCGCGGGGATCTCATGCTGGAGTTCTTC
GCCCACCCCAACTTGTTTATTGCAGCTTATAATGGTTACAAATAAAGCAATAGCATCACAAATTTCACAA
ATAAAGCATTTTTTTCACTGCATTCTAGTTGTGGTTTGTCCAAACTCATCAATGTATCTTATCATGTCTG
TATACCGTCGACCTCTAGCTAGAGCTTGGCGTAATCATGGTCATAGCTGTTTCCTGTGTGAAATTGTTAT
CCGCTCACAATTCCACACAACATACGAGCCGGAAGCATAAAGTGTAAAGCCTGGGGTGCCTAATGAGTGA
GCTAACTCACATTAATTGCGTTGCGCTCACTGCCCGCTTTCCAGTCGGGAAACCTGTCGTGCCAGCTGCA
TTAATGAATCGGCCAACGCGCGGGGAGAGGCGGTTTGCGTATTGGGCGCTCTTCCGCTTCCTCGCTCACT
GACTCGCTGCGCTCGGTCGTTCGGCTGCGGCGAGCGGTATCAGCTCACTCAAAGGCGGTAATACGGTTAT
CCACAGAATCAGGGGATAACGCAGGAAAGAACATGTGAGCAAAAGGCCAGCAAAAGGCCAGGAACCGTAA
AAAGGCCGCGTTGCTGGCGTTTTTCCATAGGCTCCGCCCCCCTGACGAGCATCACAAAAATCGACGCTCA
AGTCAGAGGTGGCGAAACCCGACAGGACTATAAAGATACCAGGCGTTTCCCCCTGGAAGCTCCCTCGTGC
GCTCTCCTGTTCCGACCCTGCCGCTTACCGGATACCTGTCCGCCTTTCTCCCTTCGGGAAGCGTGGCGCT
TTCTCATAGCTCACGCTGTAGGTATCTCAGTTCGGTGTAGGTCGTTCGCTCCAAGCTGGGCTGTGTGCAC
GAACCCCCCGTTCAGCCCGACCGCTGCGCCTTATCCGGTAACTATCGTCTTGAGTCCAACCCGGTAAGAC
ACGACTTATCGCCACTGGCAGCAGCCACTGGTAACAGGATTAGCAGAGCGAGGTATGTAGGCGGTGCTAC
AGAGTTCTTGAAGTGGTGGCCTAACTACGGCTACACTAGAAGAACAGTATTTGGTATCTGCGCTCTGCTG
AAGCCAGTTACCTTCGGAAAAAGAGTTGGTAGCTCTTGATCCGGCAAACAAACCACCGCTGGTAGCGGTG
GTTTTTTTGTTTGCAAGCAGCAGATTACGCGCAGAAAAAAAGGATCTCAAGAAGATCCTTTGATCTTTTC
TACGGGGTCTGACGCTCAGTGGAACGAAAACTCACGTTAAGGGATTTTGGTCATGAGATTATCAAAAAGG
ATCTTCACCTAGATCCTTTTAAATTAAAAATGAAGTTTTAAATCAATCTAAAGTATATATGAGTAAACTT
GGTCTGACAGTTACCAATGCTTAATCAGTGAGGCACCTATCTCAGCGATCTGTCTATTTCGTTCATCCAT
AGTTGCCTGACTCCCCGTCGTGTAGATAACTACGATACGGGAGGGCTTACCATCTGGCCCCAGTGCTGCA
ATGATACCGCGAGACCCACGCTCACCGGCTCCAGATTTATCAGCAATAAACCAGCCAGCCGGAAGGGCCG
AGCGCAGAAGTGGTCCTGCAACTTTATCCGCCTCCATCCAGTCTATTAATTGTTGCCGGGAAGCTAGAGT
AAGTAGTTCGCCAGTTAATAGTTTGCGCAACGTTGTTGCCATTGCTACAGGCATCGTGGTGTCACGCTCG
TCGTTTGGTATGGCTTCATTCAGCTCCGGTTCCCAACGATCAAGGCGAGTTACATGATCCCCCATGTTGT
GCAAAAAAGCGGTTAGCTCCTTCGGTCCTCCGATCGTTGTCAGAAGTAAGTTGGCCGCAGTGTTATCACT
CATGGTTATGGCAGCACTGCATAATTCTCTTACTGTCATGCCATCCGTAAGATGCTTTTCTGTGACTGGT
GAGTACTCAACCAAGTCATTCTGAGAATAGTGTATGCGGCGACCGAGTTGCTCTTGCCCGGCGTCAATAC
GGGATAATACCGCGCCACATAGCAGAACTTTAAAAGTGCTCATCATTGGAAAACGTTCTTCGGGGCGAAA
ACTCTCAAGGATCTTACCGCTGTTGAGATCCAGTTCGATGTAACCCACTCGTGCACCCAACTGATCTTCA
GCATCTTTTACTTTCACCAGCGTTTCTGGGTGAGCAAAAACAGGAAGGCAAAATGCCGCAAAAAAGGGAA
TAAGGGCGACACGGAAATGTTGAATACTCATACTCTTCCTTTTTCAATATTATTGAAGCATTTATCAGGG
TTATTGTCTCATGAGCGGATACATATTTGAATGTATTTAGAAAAATAAACAAATAGGGGTTCCGCGCACA
TTTCCCCGAAAAGTGCCACCTGACGTCGACGGATCGGGAGATCTCCCGATCCCCTATGGTGCACTCTCAG
TACAATCTGCTCTGATGCCGCATAGTTAAGCCAGTATCTGCTCCCTGCTTGTGTGTTGGAGGTCGCTGAG
TAGTGCGCGAGCAAAATTTAAGCTACAACAAGGCAAGGCTTGACCGACAATTGCATGAAGAATCTGCTTA
GGGTTAGGCGTTTTGCGCTGCTTCGCGATGTACGGGCCAGATATACGCGTTGACATTGATTATTGACTAG
TTATTAATAGTAATCAATTACGGGGTCATTAGTTCATAGCCCATATATGGAGTTCCGCGTTACATAACTT
ACGGTAAATGGCCCGCCTGGCTGACCGCCCAACGACCCCCGCCCATTGACGTCAATAATGACGTATGTTC
CCATAGTAACGCCAATAGGGACTTTCCATTGACGTCAATGGGTGGAGTATTTACGGTAAACTGCCCACTT
GGCAGTACATCAAGTGTATCATATGCCAAGTACGCCCCCTATTGACGTCAATGACGGTAAATGGCCCGCC
TGGCATTATGCCCAGTACATGACCTTATGGGACTTTCCTACTTGGCAGTACATCTACGTATTAGTCATCG
CTATTACCATGGTGATGCGGTTTTGGCAGTACATCAATGGGCGTGGATAGCGGTTTGACTCACGGGGATT
TCCAAGTCTCCACCCCATTGACGTCAATGGGAGTTTGTTTTGGCACCAAAATCAACGGGACTTTCCAAAA
TGTCGTAACAACTCCGCCCCATTGACGCAAATGGGCGGTAGGCGTGTACGGTGGGAGGTCTATATAAGCA
GCGCGTTTTGCCTGTACTGGGTCTCTCTGGTTAGACCAGATCTGAGCCTGGGAGCTCTCTGGCTAACTAG
GGAACCCACTGCTTAAGCCTCAATAAAGCTTGCCTTGAGTGCTTCAAGTAGTGTGTGCCCGTCTGTTGTG
TGACTCTGGTAACTAGAGATCCCTCAGACCCTTTTAGTCAGTGTGGAAAATCTCTAGCAGTGGCGCCCGA
ACAGGGACTTGAAAGCGAAAGGGAAACCAGAGGAGCTCTCTCGACGCAGGACTCGGCTTGCTGAAGCGCG
CACGGCAAGAGGCGAGGGGCGGCGACTGGTGAGTACGCCAAAAATTTTGACTAGCGGAGGCTAGAAGGAG
AGAGATGGGTGCGAGAGCGTCAGTATTAAGCGGGGGAGAATTAGATCGCGATGGGAAAAAATTCGGTTAA
GGCCAGGGGGAAAGAAAAAATATAAATTAAAACATATAGTATGGGCAAGCAGGGAGCTAGAACGATTCGC
AGTTAATCCTGGCCTGTTAGAAACATCAGAAGGCTGTAGACAAATACTGGGACAGCTACAACCATCCCTT
CAGACAGGATCAGAAGAACTTAGATCATTATATAATACAGTAGCAACCCTCTATTGTGTGCATCAAAGGA
TAGAGATAAAAGACACCAAGGAAGCTTTAGACAAGATAGAGGAAGAGCAAAACAAAAGTAAGACCACCGC
ACAGCAAGCGGCCGCTGATCTTCAGACCTGGAGGAGGAGATATGAGGGACAATTGGAGAAGTGAATTATA
TAAATATAAAGTAGTAAAAATTGAACCATTAGGAGTAGCACCCACCAAGGCAAAGAGAAGAGTGGTGCAG
AGAGAAAAAAGAGCAGTGGGAATAGGAGCTTTGTTCCTTGGGTTCTTGGGAGCAGCAGGAAGCACTATGG
GCGCAGCGTCAATGACGCTGACGGTACAGGCCAGACAATTATTGTCTGGTATAGTGCAGCAGCAGAACAA
TTTGCTGAGGGCTATTGAGGCGCAACAGCATCTGTTGCAACTCACAGTCTGGGGCATCAAGCAGCTCCAG
GCAAGAATCCTGGCTGTGGAAAGATACCTAAAGGATCAACAGCTCCTGGGGATTTGGGGTTGCTCTGGAA
AACTCATTTGCACCACTGCTGTGCCTTGGAATGCTAGTTGGAGTAATAAATCTCTGGAACAGATTTGGAA
TCACACGACCTGGATGGAGTGGGACAGAGAAATTAACAATTACACAAGCTTAATACACTCCTTAATTGAA
GAATCGCAAAACCAGCAAGAAAAGAATGAACAAGAATTATTGGAATTAGATAAATGGGCAAGTTTGTGGA
ATTGGTTTAACATAACAAATTGGCTGTGGTATATAAAATTATTCATAATGATAGTAGGAGGCTTGGTAGG
TTTAAGAATAGTTTTTGCTGTACTTTCTATAGTGAATAGAGTTAGGCAGGGATATTCACCATTATCGTTT
CAGACCCACCTCCCAACCCCGAGGGGACCCGACAGGCCCGAAGGAATAGAAGAAGAAGGTGGAGAGAGAG
ACAGAGACAGATCCATTCGATTAGTGAACGGATCGGCACTGCGTGCGCCAATTCTGCAGACAAATGGCAG
TATTCATCCACAATTTTAAAAGAAAAGGGGGGATTGGGGGGTACAGTGCAGGGGAAAGAATAGTAGACAT
AATAGCAACAGACATACAAACTAAAGAATTACAAAAACAAATTACAAAAATTCAAAATTTTCGGGTTTAT
TACAGGGACAGCAGAGATCCAGTTTGGTTAATTAGCTAGCTGCAAAGATGGATAAAGTTTTAAACAGAGA
GGAATCTTTGCAGCTAATGGACCTTCTAGGTCTTGAAAGGAGTGGGAATTGGCTCCGGTGCCCGTCAGTG
GGCAGAGCGCACATCGCCCACAGTCCCCGAGAAGTTGGGGGGAGGGGTCGGCAATTGAACCGGTGCCTAG
AGAAGGTGGCGCGGGGTAAACTGGGAAAGTGATGTCGTGTACTGGCTCCGCCTTTTTCCCGAGGGTGGGG
GAGAACCGTATATAAGTGCAGTAGTCGCCGTGAACGTTCTTTTTCGCAACGGGTTTGCCGCCAGAACACA
GGTAAGTGCCGTGTGTGGTTCCCGCGGGCCTGGCCTCTTTACGGGTTATGGCCCTTGCGTGCCTTGAATT
ACTTCCACCTGGCTGCAGTACGTGATTCTTGATCCCGAGCTTCGGGTTGGAAGTGGGTGGGAGAGTTCGA
GGCCTTGCGCTTAAGGAGCCCCTTCGCCTCGTGCTTGAGTTGAGGCCTGGCCTGGGCGCTGGGGCCGCCG
CGTGCGAATCTGGTGGCACCTTCGCGCCTGTCTCGCTGCTTTCGATAAGTCTCTAGCCATTTAAAATTTT
TGATGACCTGCTGCGACGCTTTTTTTCTGGCAAGATAGTCTTGTAAATGCGGGCCAAGATCTGCACACTG
GTATTTCGGTTTTTGGGGCCGCGGGCGGCGACGGGGCCCGTGCGTCCCAGCGCACATGTTCGGCGAGGCG
GGGCCTGCGAGCGCGGCCACCGAGAATCGGACGGGGGTAGTCTCAAGCTGGCCGGCCTGCTCTGGTGCCT
GGCCTCGCGCCGCCGTGTATCGCCCCGCCCTGGGCGGCAAGGCTGGCCCGGTCGGCACCAGTTGCGTGAG
CGGAAAGATGGCCGCTTCCCGGCCCTGCTGCAGGGAGCTCAAAATGGAGGACGCGGCGCTCGGGAGAGCG
GGCGGGTGAGTCACCCACACAAAGGAAAAGGGCCTTTCCGTCCTCAGCCGTCGCTTCATGTGACTCCACG
GAGTACCGGGCGCCGTCCAGGCACCTCGATTAGTTCTCGAGCTTTTGGAGTACGTCGTCTTTAGGTTGGG
GGGAGGGGTTTTATGCGATGGAGTTTCCCCACACTGAGTGGGTGGAGACTGAAGTTAGGCCAGCTTGGCA
CTTGATGTAATTCTCCTTGGAATTTGCCCTTTTTGAGTTTGGATCTTGGTTCATTCTCAAGCCTCAGACA
GTGGTTCAAAGTTTTTTTCTTCCATTTCAGGTGTCGTGACGTAC
